Addgene plasmid #179721: pF(UG) hSyn PM-SYT7alpha deltaTMD-HaloTag
Purpose: Lentiviral expression of plasma membrane-targeted Halo tagged mouse Syt7
Depositing lab: Edwin Chapman. Depositing organization: University of Wisconsin, Madison. Publication: Synaptotagmin 7 is targeted to the axonal plasma membrane through gamma-secretase processing to promote synaptic vesicle docking in mouse hippocampal neurons. Vevea JD, Kusick GF, Courtney KC, Chen E, Watanabe S, Chapman ER. Elife. 2021 Sep 20;10. pii: 67261. doi: 10.7554/eLife.67261. PubMed 34543184.
Backbone
  Vector backbone: PFUGW
  Vector type: Lentiviral
Growth in bacteria
  Bacterial resistance: Ampicillin, 100 μg/mL
  Growth temperature: 37°C
  Growth strain: NEB Stable
  Copy number: High Copy
Gene/Insert
  Gene/Insert name: SYT7
  Species: M. musculus (mouse)
  Entrez Gene: Syt7 (a.k.a. B230112P13Rik)
  Cloning method: Ligation Independent Cloning
Terms and licenses: Academic/Nonprofit Terms; Industry Terms: Not Available to Industry
How to cite: pF(UG) hSyn PM-SYT7alpha deltaTMD-HaloTag was a gift from Edwin Chapman (Addgene plasmid # 179721 ; http://n2t.net/addgene:179721 ; RRID:Addgene_179721)
