[The description below was written by a language model from this plasmid's Addgene catalogue record and pLannotate feature annotations shown in this document.]
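Description:
pF(UG) hSyn PM-SYT7alpha deltaTMD-HaloTag is a 10.7 kb HIV-1-based lentiviral transfer plasmid built on the FUGW backbone, designed for neuron-specific expression of a plasma membrane-targeted, HaloTag-fused mouse synaptotagmin 7. It is propagated in E. coli as a high-copy plasmid through a ColE1/pUC-type origin with ampicillin selection, and it also carries an f1 origin. A separate SV40/EM7-driven bleomycin/Zeocin resistance cassette with an SV40 poly(A) signal lies in the backbone, outside the region flanked by the LTRs. Genomic RNA for packaging is transcribed from a CMV enhancer/promoter fused to a truncated 5' LTR. The viral elements include the Ψ packaging signal with a partial gag sequence, the RRE for Rev-dependent nuclear export, the cPPT/CTS, a WPRE to boost transcript levels, a truncated 3' LTR and a downstream bGH poly(A) signal.

The payload is driven by the human synapsin I promoter, which restricts expression to neurons. The annotated reading frame begins with a short fragment matching human CD4, followed by a Syt7 fragment, a TEV protease cleavage site and HaloTag. As the name indicates, the native Syt7 transmembrane domain has been deleted. The CD4-derived segment presumably contributes to the plasma membrane targeting, although the record does not spell out the mechanism. HaloTag binds chloroalkane ligands covalently, which allows the fusion protein to be labelled with fluorescent dyes. The associated study concerns Syt7 localization to the axonal plasma membrane and its role in synaptic vesicle docking in mouse hippocampal neurons. This construct fits that context as a tool for forcing Syt7 to the plasma membrane independently of its normal anchor and tracking where it goes.
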