Features (pLannotate 1.2.2; 33 found; start..end, strand, type, name):
     55..384     +  promoter       SV40 promoter: SV40 enhancer and early promoter
    432..479     +  promoter       EM7 promoter: synthetic bacterial promoter&nbsp
    498..872     +  CDS            BleoR: antibiotic-binding protein; Sh ble from Streptoalloteichus hindustanus; confers resistance to bleomycin, phleomycin, and Zeocin™
    882..1007    +  CDS            ble (fragment): BLE_KLEPN - Experimental evidence at protein level: Swiss-Prot protein existence level 1. Binding protein with a strong affinity to the bleomycin family of antibiotics. Binds to CL990; an antimitotic-antibiotic compound. From Klebsiella pneumoniae.
   1002..1123    +  polyA_signal   SV40 poly(A) signal: SV40 polyadenylation signal
   1194..1216    -  protein_bind   lac operator (fragment): The lac repressor binds to the lac operator to inhibit transcription in E. coli. This inhibition can be relieved by adding lactose or isopropyl-β-D-thiogalactopyranoside (IPTG). lac repressor encoded by lacI
   1220..1250    -  promoter       lac promoter: promoter for the E. coli lac operon
   1265..1286    -  protein_bind   CAP binding site: CAP binding activates transcription in the presence of cAMP. E. coli catabolite activator protein
   1299..1391    -  CDS            lacI (fragment): lac repressor; lacI; The lac repressor binds to the lac operator to inhibit transcription in E. coli. This inhibition can be relieved by adding lactose or isopropyl-β-D-thiogalactopyranoside (IPTG).
   1574..2162    -  rep_origin     ori: high-copy-number ColE1/pMB1/pBR322/pUC origin of replication
   2333..3193    -  CDS            AmpR: β-lactamase; bla; confers resistance to ampicillin, carbenicillin, and related antibiotics
   3194..3298    -  promoter       AmpR promoter: bla
   3357..3409    -  misc_feature   bom (fragment): basis of mobility region from pBR322
   3564..3943    +  enhancer       CMV enhancer: human cytomegalovirus immediate early enhancer
   3944..4143    +  promoter       CMV promoter: human cytomegalovirus (CMV) immediate early promoter
   4161..4341    +  LTR            5' LTR (truncated): truncated 5' long terminal repeat (LTR) from HIV-1
   4388..4513    +  misc_feature   HIV-1 Ψ: packaging signal of human immunodeficiency virus type 1
   4497..4860    +  CDS            HIV-1 gag (fragment): gag protein from human immunodeficiency virus 1; gag
   5006..5239    +  misc_feature   RRE: The Rev response element (RRE) of HIV-1 allows for Rev-dependent mRNA export from the nucleus to the cytoplasm.
   5616..5716    +  CDS            Rev (fragment): human immunodeficiency virus 1 (HIV-1) Rev protein; rev; enhances nuclear export of unspliced and incompletely spliced viral mRNAs
   5766..5883    +  misc_feature   cPPT/CTS: central polypurine tract and central termination sequence of HIV-1
   5928..6374    +  promoter       hSyn promoter: human synapsin I promoter; confers neuron-specific expression (Kügler et al., 2003)
   6483..6582    +  CDS            CD4 (truncated) (fragment): truncated human CD4 cell surface glycoprotein lacking the cytoplasmic tail
   6616..7701    +  CDS            Syt7 (fragment): SYT7_MOUSE - Experimental evidence at protein level: Swiss-Prot protein existence level 1. Ca(2+) sensor involved in Ca(2+)-dependent exocytosis of secretory and synaptic vesicles through Ca(2+) and phospholipid binding to the C2 domain. Ca(2+) induces binding of the C2-domains to phospholipid membranes and to assembled SNARE-complexes; both actions contribute to triggering exocytosis. SYT7 binds Ca(2+) with high affinity and slow kinetics compared to other synaptotagmins (PubMed:26738595). Involved in Ca(2+)-triggered lysosomal exocytosis, a major component of the plasma membrane repair (By s
   7744..7764    +  CDS            TEV site: tobacco etch virus (TEV) protease recognition and cleavage site
   7780..8663    +  CDS            HaloTag® (fragment): modified bacterial dehalogenase that forms covalent bonds with chloroalkane derivatives
   8728..8752    +  misc_feature   MCS (fragment): pBluescript multiple cloning site
   8752..9340    +  misc_feature   WPRE: woodchuck hepatitis virus posttranscriptional regulatory element
   9277..9858    +  CDS            nef (fragment): NEF_HV1H2 - Experimental evidence at protein level: Swiss-Prot protein existence level 1. Extracellular Nef protein targets CD4(+) T-lymphocytes for apoptosis by interacting with CXCR4 surface receptors. From Human immunodeficiency virus type 1 group M subtype B (isolate HXB2) (HIV-1).
   9865..10045   +  LTR            5' LTR (truncated): truncated 5' long terminal repeat (LTR) from HIV-1
  10077..10301   +  polyA_signal   bGH poly(A) signal: bovine growth hormone polyadenylation signal
  10305..10326   +  promoter       SV40 promoter (fragment): SV40 enhancer and early promoter
  10347..41      +  rep_origin     f1 ori (across the origin) (sequence partly withheld): f1 bacteriophage origin of replication; arrow indicates direction of (+) strand synthesis
>Addgene plasmid #179721 | pF(UG) hSyn PM-SYT7alpha deltaTMD-HaloTag | addgene full sequence | sequence record 355790 | Addgene NGS Result
GTTAAAAAATGAGCTGATTTAACAAAAATTTAACGCGAATTAATTCTGTGGAATGTGTGTCAGTTAGGGT
GTGGAAAGTCCCCAGGCTCCCCAGCAGGCAGAAGTATGCAAAGCATGCATCTCAATTAGTCAGCAACCAG
GTGTGGAAAGTCCCCAGGCTCCCCAGCAGGCAGAAGTATGCAAAGCATGCATCTCAATTAGTCAGCAACC
ATAGTCCCGCCCCTAACTCCGCCCATCCCGCCCCTAACTCCGCCCAGTTCCGCCCATTCTCCGCCCCATG
GCTGACTAATTTTTTTTATTTATGCAGAGGCCGAGGCCGCCTCTGCCTCTGAGCTATTCCAGAAGTAGTG
AGGAGGCTTTTTTGGAGGCCTAGGCTTTTGCAAAAAGCTCCCGGGAGCTTGTATATCCATTTTCGGATCT
GATCAGCACGTGTTGACAATTAATCATCGGCATAGTATATCGGCATAGTATAATACGACAAGGTGAGGAA
CTAAACCATGGCCAAGTTGACCAGTGCCGTTCCGGTGCTCACCGCGCGCGACGTCGCCGGAGCGGTCGAG
TTCTGGACCGACCGGCTCGGGTTCTCCCGGGACTTCGTGGAGGACGACTTCGCCGGTGTGGTCCGGGACG
ACGTGACCCTGTTCATCAGCGCGGTCCAGGACCAGGTGGTGCCGGACAACACCCTGGCCTGGGTGTGGGT
GCGCGGCCTGGACGAGCTGTACGCCGAGTGGTCGGAGGTCGTGTCCACGAACTTCCGGGACGCCTCCGGG
CCGGCCATGACCGAGATCGGCGAGCAGCCGTGGGGGCGGGAGTTCGCCCTGCGCGACCCGGCCGGCAACT
GCGTGCACTTCGTGGCCGAGGAGCAGGACTGACACGTGCTACGAGATTTCGATTCCACCGCCGCCTTCTA
TGAAAGGTTGGGCTTCGGAATCGTTTTCCGGGACGCCGGCTGGATGATCCTCCAGCGCGGGGATCTCATG
CTGGAGTTCTTCGCCCACCCCAACTTGTTTATTGCAGCTTATAATGGTTACAAATAAAGCAATAGCATCA
CAAATTTCACAAATAAAGCATTTTTTTCACTGCATTCTAGTTGTGGTTTGTCCAAACTCATCAATGTATC
TTATCATGTCTGTATACCGTCGACCTCTAGCTAGAGCTTGGCGTAATCATGGTCATAGCTGTTTCCTGTG
TGAAATTGTTATCCGCTCACAATTCCACACAACATACGAGCCGGAAGCATAAAGTGTAAAGCCTGGGGTG
CCTAATGAGTGAGCTAACTCACATTAATTGCGTTGCGCTCACTGCCCGCTTTCCAGTCGGGAAACCTGTC
GTGCCAGCTGCATTAATGAATCGGCCAACGCGCGGGGAGAGGCGGTTTGCGTATTGGGCGCTCTTCCGCT
TCCTCGCTCACTGACTCGCTGCGCTCGGTCGTTCGGCTGCGGCGAGCGGTATCAGCTCACTCAAAGGCGG
TAATACGGTTATCCACAGAATCAGGGGATAACGCAGGAAAGAACATGTGAGCAAAAGGCCAGCAAAAGGC
CAGGAACCGTAAAAAGGCCGCGTTGCTGGCGTTTTTCCATAGGCTCCGCCCCCCTGACGAGCATCACAAA
AATCGACGCTCAAGTCAGAGGTGGCGAAACCCGACAGGACTATAAAGATACCAGGCGTTTCCCCCTGGAA
GCTCCCTCGTGCGCTCTCCTGTTCCGACCCTGCCGCTTACCGGATACCTGTCCGCCTTTCTCCCTTCGGG
AAGCGTGGCGCTTTCTCATAGCTCACGCTGTAGGTATCTCAGTTCGGTGTAGGTCGTTCGCTCCAAGCTG
GGCTGTGTGCACGAACCCCCCGTTCAGCCCGACCGCTGCGCCTTATCCGGTAACTATCGTCTTGAGTCCA
ACCCGGTAAGACACGACTTATCGCCACTGGCAGCAGCCACTGGTAACAGGATTAGCAGAGCGAGGTATGT
AGGCGGTGCTACAGAGTTCTTGAAGTGGTGGCCTAACTACGGCTACACTAGAAGAACAGTATTTGGTATC
TGCGCTCTGCTGAAGCCAGTTACCTTCGGAAAAAGAGTTGGTAGCTCTTGATCCGGCAAACAAACCACCG
CTGGTAGCGGTGGTTTTTTTGTTTGCAAGCAGCAGATTACGCGCAGAAAAAAAGGATCTCAAGAAGATCC
TTTGATCTTTTCTACGGGGTCTGACGCTCAGTGGAACGAAAACTCACGTTAAGGGATTTTGGTCATGAGA
TTATCAAAAAGGATCTTCACCTAGATCCTTTTAAATTAAAAATGAAGTTTTAAATCAATCTAAAGTATAT
ATGAGTAAACTTGGTCTGACAGTTACCAATGCTTAATCAGTGAGGCACCTATCTCAGCGATCTGTCTATT
TCGTTCATCCATAGTTGCCTGACTCCCCGTCGTGTAGATAACTACGATACGGGAGGGCTTACCATCTGGC
CCCAGTGCTGCAATGATACCGCGAGACCCACGCTCACCGGCTCCAGATTTATCAGCAATAAACCAGCCAG
CCGGAAGGGCCGAGCGCAGAAGTGGTCCTGCAACTTTATCCGCCTCCATCCAGTCTATTAATTGTTGCCG
GGAAGCTAGAGTAAGTAGTTCGCCAGTTAATAGTTTGCGCAACGTTGTTGCCATTGCTACAGGCATCGTG
GTGTCACGCTCGTCGTTTGGTATGGCTTCATTCAGCTCCGGTTCCCAACGATCAAGGCGAGTTACATGAT
CCCCCATGTTGTGCAAAAAAGCGGTTAGCTCCTTCGGTCCTCCGATCGTTGTCAGAAGTAAGTTGGCCGC
AGTGTTATCACTCATGGTTATGGCAGCACTGCATAATTCTCTTACTGTCATGCCATCCGTAAGATGCTTT
TCTGTGACTGGTGAGTACTCAACCAAGTCATTCTGAGAATAGTGTATGCGGCGACCGAGTTGCTCTTGCC
CGGCGTCAATACGGGATAATACCGCGCCACATAGCAGAACTTTAAAAGTGCTCATCATTGGAAAACGTTC
TTCGGGGCGAAAACTCTCAAGGATCTTACCGCTGTTGAGATCCAGTTCGATGTAACCCACTCGTGCACCC
AACTGATCTTCAGCATCTTTTACTTTCACCAGCGTTTCTGGGTGAGCAAAAACAGGAAGGCAAAATGCCG
CAAAAAAGGGAATAAGGGCGACACGGAAATGTTGAATACTCATACTCTTCCTTTTTCAATATTATTGAAG
CATTTATCAGGGTTATTGTCTCATGAGCGGATACATATTTGAATGTATTTAGAAAAATAAACAAATAGGG
GTTCCGCGCACATTTCCCCGAAAAGTGCCACCTGACGTCGACGGATCGGGAGATCTCCCGATCCCCTATG
GTGCACTCTCAGTACAATCTGCTCTGATGCCGCATAGTTAAGCCAGTATCTGCTCCCTGCTTGTGTGTTG
GAGGTCGCTGAGTAGTGCGCGAGCAAAATTTAAGCTACAACAAGGCAAGGCTTGACCGACAATTGCATGA
AGAATCTGCTTAGGGTTAGGCGTTTTGCGCTGCTTCGCGATGTACGGGCCAGATATACGCGTTGACATTG
ATTATTGACTAGTTATTAATAGTAATCAATTACGGGGTCATTAGTTCATAGCCCATATATGGAGTTCCGC
GTTACATAACTTACGGTAAATGGCCCGCCTGGCTGACCGCCCAACGACCCCCGCCCATTGACGTCAATAA
TGACGTATGTTCCCATAGTAACGCCAATAGGGACTTTCCATTGACGTCAATGGGTGGAGTATTTACGGTA
AACTGCCCACTTGGCAGTACATCAAGTGTATCATATGCCAAGTACGCCCCCTATTGACGTCAATGACGGT
AAATGGCCCGCCTGGCATTATGCCCAGTACATGACCTTATGGGACTTTCCTACTTGGCAGTACATCTACG
TATTAGTCATCGCTATTACCATGGTGATGCGGTTTTGGCAGTACATCAATGGGCGTGGATAGCGGTTTGA
CTCACGGGGATTTCCAAGTCTCCACCCCATTGACGTCAATGGGAGTTTGTTTTGGCACCAAAATCAACGG
GACTTTCCAAAATGTCGTAACAACTCCGCCCCATTGACGCAAATGGGCGGTAGGCGTGTACGGTGGGAGG
TCTATATAAGCAGCGCGTTTTGCCTGTACTGGGTCTCTCTGGTTAGACCAGATCTGAGCCTGGGAGCTCT
CTGGCTAACTAGGGAACCCACTGCTTAAGCCTCAATAAAGCTTGCCTTGAGTGCTTCAAGTAGTGTGTGC
CCGTCTGTTGTGTGACTCTGGTAACTAGAGATCCCTCAGACCCTTTTAGTCAGTGTGGAAAATCTCTAGC
AGTGGCGCCCGAACAGGGACTTGAAAGCGAAAGGGAAACCAGAGGAGCTCTCTCGACGCAGGACTCGGCT
TGCTGAAGCGCGCACGGCAAGAGGCGAGGGGCGGCGACTGGTGAGTACGCCAAAAATTTTGACTAGCGGA
GGCTAGAAGGAGAGAGATGGGTGCGAGAGCGTCAGTATTAAGCGGGGGAGAATTAGATCGCGATGGGAAA
AAATTCGGTTAAGGCCAGGGGGAAAGAAAAAATATAAATTAAAACATATAGTATGGGCAAGCAGGGAGCT
AGAACGATTCGCAGTTAATCCTGGCCTGTTAGAAACATCAGAAGGCTGTAGACAAATACTGGGACAGCTA
CAACCATCCCTTCAGACAGGATCAGAAGAACTTAGATCATTATATAATACAGTAGCAACCCTCTATTGTG
TGCATCAAAGGATAGAGATAAAAGACACCAAGGAAGCTTTAGACAAGATAGAGGAAGAGCAAAACAAAAG
TAAGACCACCGCACAGCAAGCGGCCGCTGATCTTCAGACCTGGAGGAGGAGATATGAGGGACAATTGGAG
AAGTGAATTATATAAATATAAAGTAGTAAAAATTGAACCATTAGGAGTAGCACCCACCAAGGCAAAGAGA
AGAGTGGTGCAGAGAGAAAAAAGAGCAGTGGGAATAGGAGCTTTGTTCCTTGGGTTCTTGGGAGCAGCAG
GAAGCACTATGGGCGCAGCGTCAATGACGCTGACGGTACAGGCCAGACAATTATTGTCTGGTATAGTGCA
GCAGCAGAACAATTTGCTGAGGGCTATTGAGGCGCAACAGCATCTGTTGCAACTCACAGTCTGGGGCATC
AAGCAGCTCCAGGCAAGAATCCTGGCTGTGGAAAGATACCTAAAGGATCAACAGCTCCTGGGGATTTGGG
GTTGCTCTGGAAAACTCATTTGCACCACTGCTGTGCCTTGGAATGCTAGTTGGAGTAATAAATCTCTGGA
ACAGATTTGGAATCACACGACCTGGATGGAGTGGGACAGAGAAATTAACAATTACACAAGCTTAATACAC
TCCTTAATTGAAGAATCGCAAAACCAGCAAGAAAAGAATGAACAAGAATTATTGGAATTAGATAAATGGG
CAAGTTTGTGGAATTGGTTTAACATAACAAATTGGCTGTGGTATATAAAATTATTCATAATGATAGTAGG
AGGCTTGGTAGGTTTAAGAATAGTTTTTGCTGTACTTTCTATAGTGAATAGAGTTAGGCAGGGATATTCA
CCATTATCGTTTCAGACCCACCTCCCAACCCCGAGGGGACCCGACAGGCCCGAAGGAATAGAAGAAGAAG
GTGGAGAGAGAGACAGAGACAGATCCATTCGATTAGTGAACGGATCGGCACTGCGTGCGCCAATTCTGCA
GACAAATGGCAGTATTCATCCACAATTTTAAAAGAAAAGGGGGGATTGGGGGGTACAGTGCAGGGGAAAG
AATAGTAGACATAATAGCAACAGACATACAAACTAAAGAATTACAAAAACAAATTACAAAAATTCAAAAT
TTTCGGGTTTATTACAGGGACAGCAGAGATCCAGTTTGGTTAATTAAAGTGCAAGTGGTTTTAGGACCAG
GATGAGGCGGGGTGGGGGTGCCTACCTGACGACCGACCCCGACCCACTGGACAAGCACCCAACCCCCATT
CCCCAAATTGCGCATCCCCTATCAGAGAGGGGGAGGGGAAACAGGATGCGGCGAGGCGCGTGCGCACTGC
CAGCTTCAGCACCGCGGACAGTGCCTTCGCCCCCGCCTGGCGGCGCGCGCCACCGCCGCCTCAGCACTGA
AGGCGCGCTGACGTCACTCGCCGGTCCCCCGTAAACTCCCCTTCCCGGCCACCTTGGTCGCGTCCGCGCC
GCCGCCGGCCCAGCCGGACCGCACCACGCGAGGCGCGAGATAGGGGGGCACGGGCGCGACCATCTGCGCT
GCGGCGCCGGCGACTCAGCGCTGCCTCAGTCTGCGGTGGGCAGCGGAGGAGTCGTGTCGTGCCTGAGAGC
GCAGGTACGGCTAGCGGATCGCCACCATGAAGCTCTCCCTGGTGGCCGCGATGCTGCTGCTGCTCAGCGC
GGCGCGGGCCAGCGGTGGCGGCGGAAGTGGAGGTGGAGGCTCGGTTCTGCCCACATGGTCCACCCCGGTG
CAGCCAATGGCCCTGATTGTGCTGGGGGGCGTCGCCGGCCTCCTGCTTTTCATTGGGCTAGGCATCTTCT
TCAAGTACCTGCAGAAAAGAAGGGAGCGGAGACGCCAGCGCAAACTGGGCAAACGCTACAAGAATTCCTT
GGAGACGGTGGGCACGCCAGACTCGGGGCGTGGGCGCGGTGAGAAGAAAGCCATCAAGTTGCCTGCAGGA
GGGAAGGCTGTGAATACAGCCCCAGTGCCCGGCCAGACGCCACACGATGAGTCTGACCGCAGAACGGAGA
CCCGTTCCTCTGTCTCGGACCTCGTCAACTCCCTTACCAGCGAGATGCTCATGCTCTCCCCGGGTTCTGA
GGAGGATGAGGCCCACGAGGGCTGCAGCCGAGAGAACCTGGGCCGAATCCAGTTCAGTGTTGGCTACAAC
TTCCAAGAGTCCACACTCACCGTGAAGGTCATGAAGGCCCAAGAGCTGCCAGCCAAGGACTTCAGCGGTA
CTAGTGACCCCTTTGTCAAGATCTACCTGCTACCCGACAAGAAGCACAAACTGGAGACCAAGGTGAAGCG
GAAGAATCTAAACCCGCACTGGAATGAGACCTTTCTATTTGAAGGGTTTCCCTACGAGAAAGTGGTGCAG
AGGGTCCTCTACCTCCAGGTCCTGGATTATGACCGTTTCAGCCGCAATGACCCCATTGGGGAGGTGTCCA
TCCCTCTGAACAAGGTGGACCTGACCCAGATGCAGACCTTCTGGAAGGATCTGAAGCCATGCAGCGATGG
GAGTGGGAGCCGAGGGGAGCTGCTCTTGTCCCTCTGCTACAACCCCTCTGCCAACTCCATCATCGTGAAC
ATCATCAAAGCTCGAAACCTCAAAGCCATGGACATCGGGGGCACATCAGACCCCTATGTGAAGGTGTGGC
TGATGTATAAAGACAAGCGGGTAGAGAAAAAGAAGACCGTGACAAAGAAGAGGAACCTGAACCCCATCTT
CAATGAGTCTTTCGCCTTCGACATACCCACGGAGAAGCTGAGGGAGACCACGATCATCATCACTGTCATG
GACAAAGACAAGCTCAGCCGCAACGACGTCATCGGCAAGATCTACCTGTCCTGGAAGAGCGGACCAGGTG
AAGTGAAACACTGGAAGGACATGATCGCTCGTCCCCGGCAGCCTGTGGCCCAGTGGCACCAGCTGAAAGC
CGGATCCGGAAGTTCGGGGTCCAGCGGTTCTTCAGGCAGTTCCGAGGATCTGTACTTTCAGAGCGATAAC
GATGGATCCGAAATCGGTACTGGCTTTCCATTCGACCCCCATTATGTGGAAGTCCTGGGCGAGCGCATGC
ACTACGTCGATGTTGGTCCGCGCGATGGCACCCCTGTGCTGTTCCTGCACGGTAACCCGACCTCCTCCTA
CGTGTGGCGCAACATCATCCCGCATGTTGCACCGACCCATCGCTGCATTGCTCCAGACCTGATCGGTATG
GGCAAATCCGACAAACCAGACCTGGGTTATTTCTTCGACGACCACGTCCGCTTCATGGATGCCTTCATCG
AAGCCCTGGGTCTGGAAGAGGTCGTCCTGGTCATTCACGACTGGGGCTCCGCTCTGGGTTTCCACTGGGC
CAAGCGCAATCCAGAGCGCGTCAAAGGTATTGCATTTATGGAGTTCATCCGCCCTATCCCGACCTGGGAC
GAATGGCCAGAATTTGCCCGCGAGACCTTCCAGGCCTTCCGCACCACCGACGTCGGCCGCAAGCTGATCA
TCGATCAGAACGTTTTTATCGAGGGTACGCTGCCGATGGGTGTCGTCCGCCCGCTGACTGAAGTCGAGAT
GGACCATTACCGCGAGCCGTTCCTGAATCCTGTTGACCGCGAGCCACTGTGGCGCTTCCCAAACGAGCTG
CCAATCGCCGGTGAGCCAGCGAACATCGTCGCGCTGGTCGAAGAATACATGGACTGGCTGCACCAGTCCC
CTGTCCCGAAGCTGCTGTTCTGGGGCACCCCAGGCGTTCTGATCCCACCGGCCGAAGCCGCTCGCCTGGC
CAAAAGCCTGCCTAACTGCAAGGCTGTGGACATCGGCCCGGGTCTGAATCTGCTGCAAGAAGACAACCCG
GACCTGATCGGCAGCGAGATCGCGCGCTGGCTGTCTACTCTGGAGATTTCCGGTGAGAACGCAAACAGCT
TTTGCTATGAAAATGAAGTTGCCCTCTAAGGCCGCACTCCTCAGCTAGAATTCGATATCAAGCTTATCGA
TAATCAACCTCTGGATTACAAAATTTGTGAAAGATTGACTGGTATTCTTAACTATGTTGCTCCTTTTACG
CTATGTGGATACGCTGCTTTAATGCCTTTGTATCATGCTATTGCTTCCCGTATGGCTTTCATTTTCTCCT
CCTTGTATAAATCCTGGTTGCTGTCTCTTTATGAGGAGTTGTGGCCCGTTGTCAGGCAACGTGGCGTGGT
GTGCACTGTGTTTGCTGACGCAACCCCCACTGGTTGGGGCATTGCCACCACCTGTCAGCTCCTTTCCGGG
ACTTTCGCTTTCCCCCTCCCTATTGCCACGGCGGAACTCATCGCCGCCTGCCTTGCCCGCTGCTGGACAG
GGGCTCGGCTGTTGGGCACTGACAATTCCGTGGTGTTGTCGGGGAAATCATCGTCCTTTCCTTGGCTGCT
CGCCTGTGTTGCCACCTGGATTCTGCGCGGGACGTCCTTCTGCTACGTCCCTTCGGCCCTCAATCCAGCG
GACCTTCCTTCCCGCGGCCTGCTGCCGGCTCTGCGGCCTCTTCCGCGTCTTCGCCTTCGCCCTCAGACGA
GTCGGATCTCCCTTTGGGCCGCCTCCCCGCATCGATACCGTCGACCTCGAGACCTAGAAAAACATGGAGC
AATCACAAGTAGCAATACAGCAGCTACCAATGCTGATTGTGCCTGGCTAGAAGCACAAGAGGAGGAGGAG
GTGGGTTTTCCAGTCACACCTCAGGTACCTTTAAGACCAATGACTTACAAGGCAGCTGTAGATCTTAGCC
ACTTTTTAAAAGAAAAGGGGGGACTGGAAGGGCTAATTCACTCCCAACGAAGACAAGATATCCTTGATCT
GTGGATCTACCACACACAAGGCTACTTCCCTGATTGGCAGAACTACACACCAGGGCCAGGGATCAGATAT
CCACTGACCTTTGGATGGTGCTACAAGCTAGTACCAGTTGAGCAAGAGAAGGTAGAAGAAGCCAATGAAG
GAGAGAACACCCGCTTGTTACACCCTGTGAGCCTGCATGGGATGGATGACCCGGAGAGAGAAGTATTAGA
GTGGAGGTTTGACAGCCGCCTAGCATTTCATCACATGGCCCGAGAGCTGCATCCGGACTGTACTGGGTCT
CTCTGGTTAGACCAGATCTGAGCCTGGGAGCTCTCTGGCTAACTAGGGAACCCACTGCTTAAGCCTCAAT
AAAGCTTGCCTTGAGTGCTTCAAGTAGTGTGTGCCCGTCTGTTGTGTGACTCTGGTAACTAGAGATCCCT
CAGACCCTTTTAGTCAGTGTGGAAAATCTCTAGCAGGGCCCGTTTAAACCCGCTGATCAGCCTCGACTGT
GCCTTCTAGTTGCCAGCCATCTGTTGTTTGCCCCTCCCCCGTGCCTTCCTTGACCCTGGAAGGTGCCACT
CCCACTGTCCTTTCCTAATAAAATGAGGAAATTGCATCGCATTGTCTGAGTAGGTGTCATTCTATTCTGG
GGGGTGGGGTGGGGCAGGACAGCAAGGGGGAGGATTGGGAAGACAATAGCAGGCATGCTGGGGATGCGGT
GGGCTCTATGGCTTCTGAGGCGGAAAGAACCAGCTGGGGCTCTAGGGGGTATCCCC
[124 nt withheld, positions 10347-10470]
C
[91 nt withheld, positions 10472-10562]
A
[49 nt withheld, positions 10564-10612]
CCTTTGACGTTGGAGTCCACGTTCTTT
[37 nt withheld, positions 10640-10676]
ACCCTATCTCGGTCTATTCTTTTGATTTATAAGGGATTTTGCCGATTTCGGCCTATTG
